>Addgene plasmid #102790 | pQE 80L Kan T7WT | addgene full sequence | sequence record 197800 | Addgene NGS Result
TTTGCGTATTGGGCGCCAGGGTGGTTTTTCTTTTCACCAGTGAGACGGGCAACAGCTGATTGCCCTTCAC
CGCCTGGCCCTGAGAGAGTTGCAGCAAGCGGTCCACGCTGGTTTGCCCCAGCAGGCGAAAATCCTGTTTG
ATGGTGGTTAACGGCGGGATATAACATGAGCTGTCTTCGGTATCGTCGTATCCCACTACCGAGATATCCG
CACCAACGCGCAGCCCGGACTCGGTAATGGCGCGCATTGCGCCCAGCGCCATCTGATCGTTGGCAACCAG
CATCGCAGTGGGAACGATGCCCTCATTCAGCATTTGCATGGTTTGTTGAAAACCGGACATGGCACTCCAG
TCGCCTTCCCGTTCCGCTATCGGCTGAATTTGATTGCGAGTGAGATATTTATGCCAGCCAGCCAGACGCA
GACGCGCCGAGACAGAACTTAATGGGCCCGCTAACAGCGCGATTTGCTGGTGACCCAATGCGACCAGATG
CTCCACGCCCAGTCGCGTACCGTCTTCATGGGAGAAAATAATACTGTTGATGGGTGTCTGGTCAGAGACA
TCAAGAAATAACGCCGGAACATTAGTGCAGGCAGCTTCCACAGCAATGGCATCCTGGTCATCCAGCGGAT
AGTTAATGATCAGCCCACTGACGCGTTGCGCGAGAAGATTGTGCACCGCCGCTTTACAGGCTTCGACGCC
GCTTCGTTCTACCATCGACACCACCACGCTGGCACCCAGTTGATCGGCGCGAGATTTAATCGCCGCGACA
ATTTGCGACGGCGCGTGCAGGGCCAGACTGGAGGTGGCAACGCCAATCAGCAACGACTGTTTGCCCGCCA
GTTGTTGTGCCACGCGGTTGGGAATGTAATTCAGCTCCGCCATCGCCGCTTCCACTTTTTCCCGCGTTTT
CGCAGAAACGTGGCTGGCCTGGTTCACCACGCGGGAAACGGTCTGATAAGAGACACCGGCATACTCTGCG
ACATCGTATAACGTTACTGGTTTCACATTCACCACCCTGAATTGACTCTCTTCCGGGCGCTATCATGCCA
TACCGCGAAAGGTTTTGCACCATTCGATGGTGTCGGAATTTCGGGCAGCGTTGGGTCCTGGCCACGGGTG
CGCATGATCTAGAGCTGCCTCGCGCGTTTCGGTGATGACGGTGAAAACCTCTGACACATGCAGCTCCCGG
AGACGGTCACAGCTTGTCTGTAAGCGGATGCCGGGAGCAGACAAGCCCGTCAGGGCGCGTCAGCGGGTGT
TGGCGGGTGTCGGGGCGCAGCCATGACCCAGTCACGTAGCGATAGCGGAGTGTATACTGGCTTAACTATG
CGGCATCAGAGCAGATTGTACTGAGAGTGCACCATATGCGGTGTGAAATACCGCACAGATGCGTAAGGAG
AAAATACCGCATCAGGCGCTCTTCCGCTTCCTCGCTCACTGACTCGCTGCGCTCGGTCGTTCGGCTGCGG
CGAGCGGTATCAGCTCACTCAAAGGCGGTAATACGGTTATCCACAGAATCAGGGGATAACGCAGGAAAGA
ACATGTGAGCAAAAGGCCAGCAAAAGGCCAGGAACCGTAAAAAGGCCGCGTTGCTGGCGTTTTTCCATAG
GCTCCGCCCCCCTGACGAGCATCACAAAAATCGACGCTCAAGTCAGAGGTGGCGAAACCCGACAGGACTA
TAAAGATACCAGGCGTTTCCCCCTGGAAGCTCCCTCGTGCGCTCTCCTGTTCCGACCCTGCCGCTTACCG
GATACCTGTCCGCCTTTCTCCCTTCGGGAAGCGTGGCGCTTTCTCATAGCTCACGCTGTAGGTATCTCAG
TTCGGTGTAGGTCGTTCGCTCCAAGCTGGGCTGTGTGCACGAACCCCCCGTTCAGCCCGACCGCTGCGCC
TTATCCGGTAACTATCGTCTTGAGTCCAACCCGGTAAGACACGACTTATCGCCACTGGCAGCAGCCACTG
GTAACAGGATTAGCAGAGCGAGGTATGTAGGCGGTGCTACAGAGTTCTTGAAGTGGTGGCCTAACTACGG
CTACACTAGAAGGACAGTATTTGGTATCTGCGCTCTGCTGAAGCCAGTTACCTTCGGAAAAAGAGTTGGT
AGCTCTTGATCCGGCAAACAAACCACCGCTGGTAGCGGTGGTTTTTTTGTTTGCAAGCAGCAGATTACGC
GCAGAAAAAAAGGATCTCAAGAAGATCCTTTGATCTTTTCTACGGGGTCTGACGCTCAGTGGAACGAAAA
CTCACGTTAAGGGATTTTGGTCATGGCGTTAAGGGATTTTGGTCATGAATTAATTCTTAGAAAAACTCAT
CGAGCATCAAATGAAACTGCAATTTATTCATATCAGGATTATCAATACCATATTTTTGAAAAAGCCGTTT
CTGTAATGAAGGAGAAAACTCACCGAGGCAGTTCCATAGGATGGCAAGATCCTGGTATCGGTCTGCGATT
CCGACTCGTCCAACATCAATACAACCTATTAATTTCCCCTCGTCAAAAATAAGGTTATCAAGTGAGAAAT
CACCATGAGTGACGACTGAATCCGGTGAGAATGGCAAAAGTTTATGCATTTCTTTCCAGACTTGTTCAAC
AGGCCAGCCATTACGCTCGTCATCAAAATCACTCGCATCAACCAAACCGTTATTCATTCGTGATTGCGCC
TGAGCGAGACGAAATACGCGATCGCTGTTAAAAGGACAATTACAAACAGGAATCGAATGCAACCGGCGCA
GGAACACTGCCAGCGCATCAACAATATTTTCACCTGAATCAGGATATTCTTCTAATACCTGGAATGCTGT
TTTCCCGGGGATCGCAGTGGTGAGTAACCATGCATCATCAGGAGTACGGATAAAATGCTTGATGGTCGGA
AGAGGCATAAATTCCGTCAGCCAGTTTAGTCTGACCATCTCATCTGTAACATCATTGGCAACGCTACCTT
TGCCATGTTTCAGAAACAACTCTGGCGCATCGGGCTTCCCATACAATCGATAGATTGTCGCACCTGATTG
CCCGACATTATCGCGAGCCCATTTATACCCATATAAATCAGCATCCATGTTGGAATTTAATCGCGGCCTA
GAGCAAGACGTTTCCCGTTGAATATGGCTCATAACACCCCTTGTATTACTGTTTATGTAAGCAGACAGTT
TTATTGTTCATGACCATGACATTAACCTATAAAAATAGGCGTATCACGAGGCCCTTTCGTCTTCACCTCG
AGAAATCATAAAAAATTTATTTGCTTTGTGAGCGGATAACAATTATAATAGATTCAATTGTGAGCGGATA
ACAATTTCACACAGAATTCATTAAAGAGGAGAAATTAACTATGAGAGGATCGCATCACCATCACCATCAC
GGATCCAACACGATTAACATCGCTAAGAACGACTTCTCTGACATCGAACTGGCTGCTATCCCGTTCAACA
CTCTGGCTGACCATTACGGTGAGCGTTTAGCTCGCGAACAGTTGGCCCTTGAGCATGAGTCTTACGAGAT
GGGTGAAGCACGCTTCCGCAAGATGTTTGAGCGTCAACTTAAAGCTGGTGAGGTTGCGGATAACGCTGCC
GCCAAGCCTCTCATCACTACCCTACTCCCTAAGATGATTGCACGCATCAACGACTGGTTTGAGGAAGTGA
AAGCTAAGCGCGGCAAGCGCCCGACAGCCTTCCAGTTCCTGCAAGAAATCAAGCCGGAAGCCGTAGCGTA
CATCACCATTAAGACCACTCTGGCTTGCCTAACCAGTGCTGACAATACAACCGTTCAGGCTGTAGCAAGC
GCAATCGGTCGGGCCATTGAGGACGAGGCTCGCTTCGGTCGTATCCGTGACCTTGAAGCTAAGCACTTCA
AGAAAAACGTTGAGGAACAACTCAACAAGCGCGTAGGGCACGTCTACAAGAAAGCATTTATGCAAGTTGT
CGAGGCTGACATGCTCTCTAAGGGTCTACTCGGTGGCGAGGCGTGGTCTTCGTGGCATAAGGAAGACTCT
ATTCATGTAGGAGTACGCTGCATCGAGATGCTCATTGAGTCAACCGGAATGGTTAGCTTACACCGCCAAA
ATGCTGGCGTAGTAGGTCAAGACTCTGAGACTATCGAACTCGCACCTGAATACGCTGAGGCTATCGCAAC
CCGTGCAGGTGCGCTGGCTGGCATCTCTCCGATGTTCCAACCTTGCGTAGTTCCTCCTAAGCCGTGGACT
GGCATTACTGGTGGTGGCTATTGGGCTAACGGTCGTCGTCCTCTGGCGCTGGTGCGTACTCACAGTAAGA
AAGCACTGATGCGCTACGAAGACGTTTACATGCCTGAGGTGTACAAAGCGATTAACATTGCGCAAAACAC
CGCATGGAAAATCAACAAGAAAGTCCTAGCGGTCGCCAACGTAATCACCAAGTGGAAGCATTGTCCGGTC
GAGGACATCCCTGCGATTGAGCGTGAAGAACTCCCGATGAAACCGGAAGACATCGACATGAATCCTGAGG
CTCTCACCGCGTGGAAACGTGCTGCCGCTGCTGTGTACCGCAAGGACAAGGCTCGCAAGTCTCGCCGTAT
CAGCCTTGAGTTCATGCTTGAGCAAGCCAATAAGTTTGCTAACCATAAGGCCATCTGGTTCCCTTACAAC
ATGGACTGGCGCGGTCGTGTTTACGCTGTGTCAATGTTCAACCCGCAAGGTAACGATATGACCAAAGGAC
TGCTTACGCTGGCGAAAGGTAAACCAATCGGTAAGGAAGGTTACTACTGGCTGAAAATCCACGGTGCAAA
CTGTGCGGGTGTCGATAAGGTTCCGTTCCCTGAGCGCATCAAGTTCATTGAGGAAAACCACGAGAACATC
ATGGCTTGCGCTAAGTCTCCACTGGAGAACACTTGGTGGGCTGAGCAAGATTCTCCGTTCTGCTTCCTTG
CATTCTGCTTTGAGTACGCTGGGGTACAGCACCACGGCCTGAGCTATAACTGCTCCCTTCCGCTGGCGTT
TGACGGGTCTTGCTCTGGCATCCAGCACTTCTCCGCGATGCTCCGAGATGAGGTAGGTGGTCGCGCGGTT
AACTTGCTTCCTAGTGAAACCGTTCAGGACATCTACGGGATTGTTGCTAAGAAAGTCAACGAGATTCTAC
AAGCAGACGCAATCAATGGGACCGATAACGAAGTAGTTACCGTGACCGATGAGAACACTGGTGAAATCTC
TGAGAAAGTCAAGCTGGGCACTAAGGCACTGGCTGGTCAATGGCTGGCTTACGGTGTTACTCGCAGTGTG
ACTAAGCGTTCAGTCATGACGCTGGCTTACGGGTCCAAAGAGTTCGGCTTCCGTCAACAAGTGCTGGAAG
ATACCATTCAGCCAGCTATTGATTCCGGCAAGGGTCTGATGTTCACTCAGCCGAATCAGGCTGCTGGATA
CATGGCTAAGCTGATTTGGGAATCTGTGAGCGTGACGGTGGTAGCTGCGGTTGAAGCAATGAACTGGCTT
AAGTCTGCTGCTAAGCTGCTGGCTGCTGAGGTCAAAGATAAGAAGACTGGAGAGATTCTTCGCAAGCGTT
GCGCTGTGCATTGGGTAACTCCTGATGGTTTCCCTGTGTGGCAGGAATACAAGAAGCCTATTCAGACGCG
CTTGAACCTGATGTTCCTCGGTCAGTTCCGCTTACAGCCTACCATTAACACCAACAAAGATAGCGAGATT
GATGCACACAAACAGGAGTCTGGTATCGCTCCTAACTTTGTACACAGCCAAGACGGTAGCCACCTTCGTA
AGACTGTAGTGTGGGCACACGAGAAGTACGGAATCGAATCTTTTGCACTGATTCACGACTCCTTCGGTAC
CATTCCGGCTGACGCTGCGAACCTGTTCAAAGCAGTGCGCGAAACTATGGTTGACACATATGAGTCTTGT
GATGTACTGGCTGATTTCTACGACCAGTTCGCTGACCAGTTGCACGAGTCTCAATTGGACAAAATGCCAG
CACTTCCGGCTAAAGGTAACTTGAACCTCCGTGACATCTTAGAGTCGGACTTCGCGTTCGCGTAAAAGCT
TAATTAGCTGAGCTTGGACTCCTGTTGATAGATCCAGTAATGACCTCAGAACTCCATCTGGATTTGTTCA
GAACGCTCGGTTGCCGCCGGGCGTTTTTTATTGGTGAGAATCCAAGCTAGCTTGGCGAGATTTTCAGGAG
CTAAGGAAGCTAAAATGGAGAAAAAAATCACTGGATATACCACCGTTGATATATCCCAATGGCATCGTAA
AGAACATTTTGAGGCATTTCAGTCAGTTGCTCAATGTACCTATAACCAGACCGTTCAGCTGGATATTACG
GCCTTTTTAAAGACCGTAAAGAAAAATAAGCACAAGTTTTATCCGGCCTTTATTCACATTCTTGCCCGCC
TGATGAATGCTCATCCGGAATTTCGTATGGCAATGAAAGACGGTGAGCTGGTGATATGGGATAGTGTTCA
CCCTTGTTACACCGTTTTCCATGAGCAAACTGAAACGTTTTCATCGCTCTGGAGTGAATACCACGACGAT
TTCCGGCAGTTTCTACACATATATTCGCAAGATGTGGCGTGTTACGGTGAAAACCTGGCCTATTTCCCTA
AAGGGTTTATTGAGAATATGTTTTTCGTCTCAGCCAATCCCTGGGTGAGTTTCACCAGTTTTGATTTAAA
CGTGGCCAATATGGACAACTTCTTCGCCCCCGTTTTCACCATGGGCAAATATTATACGCAAGGCGACAAG
GTGCTGATGCCGCTGGCGATTCAGGTTCATCATGCCGTTTGTGATGGCTTCCATGTCGGCAGAATGCTTA
ATGAATTACAACAGTACTGCGATGAGTGGCAGGGCGGGGCGTAATTTTTTTAAGGCAGTTATTGGTGCCC
TTAAACGCCTGGGGTAATGACTCTCTAGCTTGAGGCATCAAATAAAACGAAAGGCTCAGTCGAAAGACTG
GGCCTTTCGTTTTATCTGTTGTTTGTCGGTGAACGCTCTCCTGAGTAGGACAAATCCGCCCTCTAGATTA
CGTGCAGTCGATGATAAGCTGTCAAACATGAGAATTGTGCCTAATGAGTGAGCTAACTTACATTAATTGC
GTTGCGCTCACTGCCCGCTTTCCAGTCGGGAAACCTGTCGTGCCAGCTGCATTAATGAATCGGCCAACGC
GCGGGGAGAGGCGG
Features (pLannotate 1.2.2; 16 found; start..end, strand, type, name):
   1007..1084    -  promoter       lacIq promoter: lacI (mutant); In the lacIq allele, a single base change in the promoter boosts expression of the lacI gene about 10-fold.
   1133..1174    +  CDS            rop (fragment): Rop protein, which maintains plasmids at low copy number; rop
   1276..1416    +  misc_feature   bom: basis of mobility region from pBR322
   1602..2190    -  rep_origin     ori: high-copy-number ColE1/pMB1/pBR322/pUC origin of replication
   2297..3112    -  CDS            KanR: aminoglycoside phosphotransferase; aph(3')-Ia; confers resistance to kanamycin in bacteria or G418 (Geneticin®) in eukaryotes
   3226..3270    +  promoter       T5 promoter: bacteriophage T5 promoter for E. coli RNA polymerase, with embedded lac operator
   3278..3294    +  protein_bind   lac operator: The lac repressor binds to the lac operator to inhibit transcription in E. coli. This inhibition can be relieved by adding lactose or isopropyl-β-D-thiogalactopyranoside (IPTG). lac repressor encoded by lacI
   3343..3360    +  CDS            7xHis (fragment): 6xHis affinity tag
   3367..6012    +  CDS            RPOL_BPT7: Experimental evidence at protein level: Swiss-Prot protein existence level 1. Highly processive DNA-dependent RNA polymerase that catalyzes the transcription of class II and class III viral genes. Recognizes a specific promoter sequence and enters first into an 'abortive phase' where very short transcripts are synthesized and released before proceeding to the processive transcription of long RNA chains. Unwinds the double-stranded DNA to expose the coding strand for templating. Participates in the initiation of viral DNA replication presumably by making primers accessible to the DNA polymerase
   6037..6131    +  terminator     lambda t0 terminator: transcription terminator from phage lambda
   6146..6174    +  promoter       cat promoter (fragment): promoter of the E. coli cat gene encoding chloramphenicol acetyltransferase
   6175..6831    +  CDS            cat: CAT_ECOLX - Experimental evidence at protein level: Swiss-Prot protein existence level 1. This enzyme is an effector of chloramphenicol resistance in bacteria. From Escherichia coli. This protein is used as a marker in many commonly used cloning vectors, such as pACYC184.
   6899..6985    +  terminator     rrnB T1 terminator: Escherichia coli rrnB; transcription terminator T1 from the E. coli rrnB gene
   7008..7025    -  promoter       tet promoter (fragment): E. coli promoter for tetracycline efflux protein gene
   7044..7065    -  protein_bind   CAP binding site: CAP binding activates transcription in the presence of cAMP. E. coli catabolite activator protein
   7078..1006    -  CDS            lacI (across the origin): lac repressor; lacI; The lac repressor binds to the lac operator to inhibit transcription in E. coli. This inhibition can be relieved by adding lactose or isopropyl-β-D-thiogalactopyranoside (IPTG).
