[The description below was written by a language model from this plasmid's Addgene catalogue record and pLannotate feature annotations shown in this document.]
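Description:
pQE 80L Kan T7WT is a 7,154 bp bacterial expression plasmid built on the Qiagen pQE backbone and carrying wild-type bacteriophage T7 RNA polymerase as its insert. It replicates in E. coli from a ColE1/pMB1-type origin, with the pBR322 bom region and only a small remnant of the rop gene nearby; the catalogue lists the copy number as unknown. Selection is by kanamycin through an aph(3')-Ia aminoglycoside phosphotransferase gene. The feature table also shows a chloramphenicol acetyltransferase coding sequence preceded by only a fragment of its promoter, so chloramphenicol is not the listed selection.

The polymerase coding sequence sits downstream of the phage T5 promoter, which is recognised by the host E. coli RNA polymerase and contains an embedded lac operator, followed by a second lac operator. An N-terminal polyhistidine tag lies immediately upstream of the polymerase coding sequence, which would permit metal-affinity purification or detection of the enzyme. Transcription is stopped by the lambda t0 terminator, with the rrnB T1 terminator further downstream after the cat region. The plasmid supplies its own lac repressor from a lacI gene driven by the up-mutated lacIq promoter. This keeps the T5/lac promoter repressed until IPTG or lactose is added and makes regulation independent of the host strain's repressor level.

The stated purpose is simply expression of T7 RNA polymerase. The associated publication concerns compartmentalized partnered replication for directed evolution of genetic parts and circuits, suggesting the wild-type enzyme serves as a reference or starting point in that work, though the record does not spell out its exact role.
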