Addgene plasmid #102790: pQE 80L Kan T7WT
Purpose: Expresses T7 RNA polymerase
Depositing lab: Andrew Ellington. Depositing organization: University of Texas at Austin. Publication: Compartmentalized partnered replication for the directed evolution of genetic parts and circuits. Abil Z, Ellefson JW, Gollihar JD, Watkins E, Ellington AD. Nat Protoc. 2017 Dec;12(12):2493-2512. doi: 10.1038/nprot.2017.119. Epub 2017 Nov 9. PubMed 29120463.
Backbone
  Vector backbone: pQE
  Backbone manufacturer: Qiagen
  Total vector size (bp): 7154
  Vector type: Bacterial Expression
Growth in bacteria
  Bacterial resistance: Kanamycin, 50 μg/mL
  Growth temperature: 37°C
  Growth strain: DH5alpha
  Copy number: Unknown
Gene/Insert
  Gene/Insert name: T7 RNA polymerase
  Species: T7 phage
  Insert size (bp): 2685
Terms and licenses: Academic/Nonprofit Terms; Industry Terms
How to cite: pQE 80L Kan T7WT was a gift from Andrew Ellington (Addgene plasmid # 102790 ; http://n2t.net/addgene:102790 ; RRID:Addgene_102790)
