>Addgene plasmid #102790 | pQE 80L Kan T7WT | depositor partial sequence | sequence record 194397 | acgaggccctttcgtcttcac
AACAATTATAATAGATTCAATTGTGAGCGGATAACAATTTCACACAGAATTCATTAAAGAGGAGAAATTA
ACTATGAGAGGATCGCATCACCATCACCATCACGGATCCAACACGATTAACATCGCTAAGAACGACTTCT
CTGACATCGAACTGGCTGCTATCCCGTTCAACACTCTGGCTGACCATTACGGTGAGCGTTTAGCTCGCGA
ACAGTTGGCCCTTGAGCATGAGTCTTACGAGATGGGTGAAGCACGCTTCCGCAAGATGTTTGAGCGTCAA
CTTAAAGCTGGTGAGGTTGCGGATAACGCTGCCGCCAAGCCTCTCATCACTACCCTACTCCCTAAGATGA
TTGCACGCATCAACGACTGGTTTGAGGAAGTGAAAGCTAAGCGCGGCAAGCGCCCGACAGCCTTCCAGTT
CCTGCAAGAAATCAAGCCGGAAGCCGTAGCGTACATCACCATTAAGACCACTCTGGCTTGCCTAACCAGT
GCTGACAATACAACCGTTCAGGCTGTAGCAAGCGCAATCGGTCGGGCCATTGAGGACGAGGCTCGCTTCG
GTCGTATCCGTGACCTTGAAGCTAAGCACTTCAAGAAAAACGTTGAGGAACAACTCAACAAGCGCGTAGG
GCACGTCTACAAGAAAGCATTTATGCAAGTTGTCGAGGCTGACATGCTCTCTAAGGGTCTACTCGGTGGC
GAGGCGTGGTCTTCGTGGCATAAGGAAGACTCTATTCATGTAGGAGTACGCTGCATCGAGATGCTCATTG
AGTCAACCGGAATGGTTAGCTTACACCGCCAAAATGCTGGCGTAGTAGGTCAAGACTCTGAGACTATCGA
ACTCGCACCTGAATACGCTGAGGCTATCGCAACCCGTGCAGGTGCGCTGGCTGGCATCTCTCCGATGTTC
CAACCTTGCGTAGTTCCTCCTAAGCCGTGGA
