>Addgene plasmid #102790 | pQE 80L Kan T7WT | depositor partial sequence | sequence record 194398 | cgttgaggaacaactcaacaagcg
AAGCATTTATGCAAGTTGTCGAGGCTGACATGCTCTCTAAGGGTCTACTCGGTGGCGAGGCGTGGTCTTC
GTGGCATAAGGAAGACTCTATTCATGTAGGAGTACGCTGCATCGAGATGCTCATTGAGTCAACCGGAATG
GTTAGCTTACACCGCCAAAATGCTGGCGTAGTAGGTCAAGACTCTGAGACTATCGAACTCGCACCTGAAT
ACGCTGAGGCTATCGCAACCCGTGCAGGTGCGCTGGCTGGCATCTCTCCGATGTTCCAACCTTGCGTAGT
TCCTCCTAAGCCGTGGACTGGCATTACTGGTGGTGGCTATTGGGCTAACGGTCGTCGTCCTCTGGCGCTG
GTGCGTACTCACAGTAAGAAAGCACTGATGCGCTACGAAGACGTTTACATGCCTGAGGTGTACAAAGCGA
TTAACATTGCGCAAAACACCGCATGGAAAATCAACAAGAAAGTCCTAGCGGTCGCCAACGTAATCACCAA
GTGGAAGCATTGTCCGGTCGAGGACATCCCTGCGATTGAGCGTGAAGAACTCCCGATGAAACCGGAAGAC
ATCGACATGAATCCTGAGGCTCTCACCGCGTGGAAACGTGCTGCCGCTGCTGTGTACCGCAAGGACAAGG
CTCGCAAGTCTCGCCGTATCAGCCTTGAGTTCATGCTTGAGCAAGCCAATAAGTTTGCTAACCATAAGGC
CATCTGGTTCCCTTACAACATGGACTGGCGCGGTCGTGTTTACGCTGTGTCAATGTTCAACCCGCAAGGT
AACGATATGACCAAAGGACTGCTTACGCTGGCGAAAGGTAAACCAATCGGTAAGGAAGGTTACTACTGGC
TGAAAATCCACGGTGCAAACTGTGCGGGTGTCGA
