>Addgene plasmid #102790 | pQE 80L Kan T7WT | depositor partial sequence | sequence record 194399 | ctgtgtaccgcaaggacaagg
ATAAGTTTGCTAACCATAAGGCCATCTGGTTCCCTTACAACATGGACTGGCGCGGTCGTGTTTACGCTGT
GTCAATGTTCAACCCGCAAGGTAACGATATGACCAAAGGACTGCTTACGCTGGCGAAAGGTAAACCAATC
GGTAAGGAAGGTTACTACTGGCTGAAAATCCACGGTGCAAACTGTGCGGGTGTCGATAAGGTTCCGTTCC
CTGAGCGCATCAAGTTCATTGAGGAAAACCACGAGAACATCATGGCTTGCGCTAAGTCTCCACTGGAGAA
CACTTGGTGGGCTGAGCAAGATTCTCCGTTCTGCTTCCTTGCATTCTGCTTTGAGTACGCTGGGGTACAG
CACCACGGCCTGAGCTATAACTGCTCCCTTCCGCTGGCGTTTGACGGGTCTTGCTCTGGCATCCAGCACT
TCTCCGCGATGCTCCGAGATGAGGTAGGTGGTCGCGCGGTTAACTTGCTTCCTAGTGAAACCGTTCAGGA
CATCTACGGGATTGTTGCTAAGAAAGTCAACGAGATTCTACAAGCAGACGCAATCAATGGGACCGATAAC
GAAGTAGTTACCGTGACCGATGAGAACACTGGTGAAATCTCTGAGAAAGTCAAGCTGGGCACTAAGGCAC
TGGCTGGTCAATGGCTGGCTTACGGTGTTACTCGCAGTGTGACTAAGCGTTCAGTCATGACGCTGGCTTA
CGGGTCCAAAGAGTTCGGCTTCCGTCAACAAGTGCTGGAAGATACCATTCAGCCAGCTATTGATTCCGGC
AAGGGTCTGATGTTCACTCAGCCGAATCAGGCTGCTGGATACATGGCTAAGCTGATTTGGGAATCTGTGA
GCGTGACGGTGGTAGCTGCGGTTGAAGCAATGAACTGGCTTAAGTCTGCTGCTAAGCTGCTGGCTGCTGA
GGTCAAAGATA
