>Addgene plasmid #102790 | pQE 80L Kan T7WT | depositor partial sequence | sequence record 194400 | tcaagctgggcactaaggca
TTACTCGCAGTGTGACTAAGCGTTCAGTCATGACGCTGGCTTACGGGTCCAAAGAGTTCGGCTTCCGTCA
ACAAGTGCTGGAAGATACCATTCAGCCAGCTATTGATTCCGGCAAGGGTCTGATGTTCACTCAGCCGAAT
CAGGCTGCTGGATACATGGCTAAGCTGATTTGGGAATCTGTGAGCGTGACGGTGGTAGCTGCGGTTGAAG
CAATGAACTGGCTTAAGTCTGCTGCTAAGCTGCTGGCTGCTGAGGTCAAAGATAAGAAGACTGGAGAGAT
TCTTCGCAAGCGTTGCGCTGTGCATTGGGTAACTCCTGATGGTTTCCCTGTGTGGCAGGAATACAAGAAG
CCTATTCAGACGCGCTTGAACCTGATGTTCCTCGGTCAGTTCCGCTTACAGCCTACCATTAACACCAACA
AAGATAGCGAGATTGATGCACACAAACAGGAGTCTGGTATCGCTCCTAACTTTGTACACAGCCAAGACGG
TAGCCACCTTCGTAAGACTGTAGTGTGGGCACACGAGAAGTACGGAATCGAATCTTTTGCACTGATTCAC
GACTCCTTCGGTACCATTCCGGCTGACGCTGCGAACCTGTTCAAAGCAGTGCGCGAAACTATGGTTGACA
CATATGAGTCTTGTGATGTACTGGCTGATTTCTACGACCAGTTCGCTGACCAGTTGCACGAGTCTCAATT
GGACAAAATGCCAGCACTTCCGGCTAAAGGTAACTTGAACCTCCGTGACATCTTAGAGTCGGACTTCGCG
TTCGCGTAAAAGCTTAATTAGCTGAGCTTGGACTCCTGTTGATAGATCCAGTAATGACCTCAGAACTCCA
TCTGGATTTGTTCAGAACGCTCGGTTGCCGCCGGGCGTTTTTTATTGGTGAGAATCCAAGCTAGCTTGGC
GAGATTT
